Addgene plasmid #195164: siRNA-resistant ABHD16A-SNAP
Purpose: mammalian expression of siRNA-resistant ABHD16A tagged with SNAP tag
Depositing lab: Gia Voeltz. Depositing organization: University of Colorado, Boulder. Publication: An ER phospholipid hydrolase drives ER-associated mitochondrial constriction for fission and fusion. Nguyen TT, Voeltz GK. Elife. 2022 Nov 30;11:e84279. doi: 10.7554/eLife.84279. PubMed 36448541.
Backbone
  Vector backbone: SNAP-N1
  Vector type: Mammalian Expression
Growth in bacteria
  Bacterial resistance: Kanamycin, 50 μg/mL
  Growth temperature: 37°C
  Growth strain: DH5alpha
  Copy number: High Copy
Gene/Insert
  Gene/Insert name: ABHD16A (alt names: Phosphatidylserine lipase ABHD16A, isoform 1; BAT5)
  Species: H. sapiens (human)
  Insert size (bp): 1674
  Mutation: Wobble mutations for siRNA resistance from L90 to P95
  Entrez Gene: ABHD16A (a.k.a. BAT5, D6S82E, NG26, PP199, SPG86, hBAT5)
  Promoter: CMV
  Tag / fusion protein: SNAP tag (C terminal on backbone)
  Cloning method: Restriction Enzyme; 5′ cloning site HindIII (not destroyed); 3′ cloning site SacII (not destroyed)
Terms and licenses: Academic/Nonprofit Terms; Industry Terms: Not Available to Industry
Depositor comments: Addgene QC found several amino acid mutations upstream of SNAP tag (aa 565-571), but plasmid function is not affected.
How to cite: siRNA-resistant ABHD16A-SNAP was a gift from Gia Voeltz (Addgene plasmid # 195164 ; http://n2t.net/addgene:195164 ; RRID:Addgene_195164)
