[The description below was written by a language model from this plasmid's Addgene catalogue record and pLannotate feature annotations shown in this document.]
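Description:
siRNA-resistant ABHD16A-SNAP is a 6.2 kb mammalian expression plasmid built on the SNAP-N1 backbone, an N1-style vector in which the inserted gene is fused in frame to a C-terminal SNAP tag. It replicates in E. coli from a high-copy ColE1/pUC-type origin and also carries an f1 phage origin. Selection relies on a single NeoR/KanR (Tn5 aminoglycoside phosphotransferase) cassette placed behind tandem bacterial (AmpR/bla) and SV40 early promoters and terminated by an HSV TK polyadenylation signal. This cassette gives kanamycin resistance in bacteria and can confer G418 resistance in mammalian cells. The short "large T antigen", "ble" and "bGH poly(A)" fragments in the feature table look like partial annotation matches to backbone sequence rather than functional elements.

The payload is the 1,674 bp coding sequence of human ABHD16A (also called BAT5, a phosphatidylserine lipase, isoform 1), cloned between HindIII and SacII sites. Expression is driven by the CMV immediate-early enhancer and promoter and terminated by the SV40 poly(A) signal. Silent wobble mutations spanning codons L90 to P95 disrupt the siRNA target site without changing the protein, so the transgene escapes knockdown directed at the endogenous transcript. The SNAP tag is an O6-alkylguanine-DNA-alkyltransferase variant that reacts covalently with benzylguanine derivatives, which allows the fusion to be labelled with fluorescent or other substrates. The depositor notes that sequencing found several amino acid changes in the region just upstream of the SNAP tag (residues 565–571), reportedly without affecting function.

The design suits rescue experiments in which endogenous ABHD16A is depleted by siRNA and the tagged protein is re-expressed and visualised. The associated study concerns an ER phospholipid hydrolase in ER-associated mitochondrial constriction, fission and fusion.
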