Features (pLannotate 1.2.2; 16 found; start..end, strand, type, name):
     61..364     +  enhancer       CMV enhancer: human cytomegalovirus immediate early enhancer
    365..568     +  promoter       CMV promoter: human cytomegalovirus (CMV) immediate early promoter
    591..627     +  misc_feature   MCS (fragment): multiple cloning site
    628..2301    +  CDS            ABHD16A: ABHGA_HUMAN - Also known as BAT5 From Homo sapiens (Human).
   2302..2318    +  misc_feature   MCS (fragment): multiple cloning site
   2341..2886    +  CDS            SNAP-tag®: human O6-alkylguanine-DNA-alkyltransferase variant that forms covalent bonds with benzylguanine derivatives fast-reacting variant, optimized for mammalian expression
   2905..2988    +  CDS            large T antigen (fragment): large T antigen from SV40 (simian virus 40)
   3011..3132    +  polyA_signal   SV40 poly(A) signal: SV40 polyadenylation signal
   3166..3594    -  rep_origin     f1 ori (sequence partly withheld): f1 bacteriophage origin of replication; arrow indicates direction of (+) strand synthesis
   3621..3725    +  promoter       AmpR promoter: bla
   3727..4084    +  promoter       SV40 promoter: SV40 enhancer and early promoter
   4119..4913    +  CDS            NeoR/KanR: aminoglycoside phosphotransferase from Tn5; aph(3')-II (or nptII); confers resistance to neomycin, kanamycin, and G418 (Geneticin®)
   4934..5086    +  CDS            ble (fragment): BLE_KLEPN - Experimental evidence at protein level: Swiss-Prot protein existence level 1. Binding protein with a strong affinity to the bleomycin family of antibiotics. Binds to CL990; an antimitotic-antibiotic compound. From Klebsiella pneumoniae.
   5145..5192    +  polyA_signal   HSV TK poly(A) signal: herpes simplex virus thymidine kinase polyadenylation signal (Cole and Stacy, 1985)
   5283..5299    -  polyA_signal   bGH poly(A) signal (fragment): bovine growth hormone polyadenylation signal
   5521..6109    +  rep_origin     ori: high-copy-number ColE1/pMB1/pBR322/pUC origin of replication
>Addgene plasmid #195164 | siRNA-resistant ABHD16A-SNAP | addgene full sequence | sequence record 384106 | Addgene NGS Result
TAGTTATTAATAGTAATCAATTACGGGGTCATTAGTTCATAGCCCATATATGGAGTTCCGCGTTACATAA
CTTACGGTAAATGGCCCGCCTGGCTGACCGCCCAACGACCCCCGCCCATTGACGTCAATAATGACGTATG
TTCCCATAGTAACGCCAATAGGGACTTTCCATTGACGTCAATGGGTGGAGTATTTACGGTAAACTGCCCA
CTTGGCAGTACATCAAGTGTATCATATGCCAAGTACGCCCCCTATTGACGTCAATGACGGTAAATGGCCC
GCCTGGCATTATGCCCAGTACATGACCTTATGGGACTTTCCTACTTGGCAGTACATCTACGTATTAGTCA
TCGCTATTACCATGGTGATGCGGTTTTGGCAGTACATCAATGGGCGTGGATAGCGGTTTGACTCACGGGG
ATTTCCAAGTCTCCACCCCATTGACGTCAATGGGAGTTTGTTTTGGCACCAAAATCAACGGGACTTTCCA
AAATGTCGTAACAACTCCGCCCCATTGACGCAAATGGGCGGTAGGCGTGTACGGTGGGAGGTCTATATAA
GCAGAGCTGGTTTAGTGAACCGTCAGATCCGCTAGCGCTACCGGACTCAGATCTCGAGCTCAAGCTTATG
GCGAAGCTGCTGAGCTGCGTCCTAGGCCCCCGGCTCTACAAAATCTACCGGGAGAGGGACTCTGAAAGGG
CCCCGGCCAGCGTCCCTGAGACGCCAACGGCAGTCACTGCCCCCCATTCCAGCTCCTGGGATACGTACTA
TCAGCCCCGTGCCCTGGAGAAACATGCTGACAGCATCCTGGCACTGGCTTCAGTATTCTGGTCCATCTCT
TATTACTCCTCTCCCTTCGCCTTCTTCTACTTGTACAGGAAAGGTTACTTGAGTTTAAGTAAGGTAGTAC
CATTTTCTCACTATGCTGGGACATTGCTGCTACTTCTGGCAGGTGTGGCCTGCCTCCGAGGCATTGGCCG
CTGGACCAACCCCCAGTACCGGCAGTTCATCACCATCTTGGAAGCAACACATCGGAACCAGTCTTCAGAA
AACAAGAGGCAGCTTGCCAACTACAACTTTGACTTCCGGAGCTGGCCAGTCGACTTCCACTGGGAAGAAC
CCAGCAGCCGGAAGGAGTCTCGAGGGGGCCCTTCCCGCCGGGGTGTGGCCCTGCTTCGCCCAGAGCCCCT
GCACCGGGGGACAGCAGACACCCTCCTCAACCGGGTTAAGAAGCTGCCTTGTCAGATCACCAGCTACCTG
GTGGCGCACACCCTAGGGCGCCGGATGCTGTATCCAGGCTCTGTGTACCTGCTGCAGAAGGCCCTCATGC
CTGTGCTGCTGCAGGGCCAGGCCCGACTGGTGGAAGAGTGTAATGGGCGCCGGGCAAAGCTGCTGGCCTG
TGATGGCAATGAGATTGACACCATGTTTGTGGACCGGCGGGGGACAGCTGAGCCCCAGGGACAGAAGCTG
GTGATCTGCTGTGAGGGGAATGCTGGGTTTTATGAGGTGGGCTGCGTCTCCACGCCCCTGGAAGCTGGAT
ATTCAGTCCTGGGCTGGAATCATCCAGGCTTTGCTGGAAGCACGGGGGTGCCATTCCCGCAGAATGAGGC
TAATGCCATGGATGTGGTGGTCCAGTTTGCCATCCACCGCCTGGGCTTCCAGCCCCAGGACATCATCATC
TACGCCTGGTCCATCGGCGGCTTCACTGCCACGTGGGCAGCCATGTCCTACCCAGATGTTAGTGCCATGA
TCCTGGATGCCTCCTTTGATGACCTGGTGCCCTTGGCCTTGAAGGTCATGCCAGACAGCTGGAGGGGCCT
GGTGACCAGGACCGTGAGGCAGCATCTCAATCTAAACAACGCGGAGCAGCTGTGCAGATACCAGGGTCCT
GTACTGCTGATCCGGAGAACCAAGGATGAGATCATCACCACCACGGTTCCTGAGGACATCATGTCCAACC
GAGGCAATGACCTCCTGCTGAAGCTCCTGCAGCATCGGTATCCCCGGGTGATGGCAGAGGAGGGTCTTCG
AGTGGTGAGGCAGTGGTTGGAGGCCTCCTCACAGCTGGAGGAAGCCTCAATTTATAGCCGATGGGAGGTG
GAAGAGGACTGGTGTCTGTCTGTCCTCCGCTCCTACCAGGCAGAACACGGGCCTGACTTCCCCTGGAGCG
TGGGGGAGGACATGAGTGCAGATGGACGGCGGCAGCTGGCTTTGTTTCTGGCTCGGAAGCATCTGCACAA
CTTTGAGGCCACTCACTGCACCCCACTCCCAGCCCAGAACTTCCAGATGCCCTGGCACCTCCCGCGGGCC
CGGGATCCAAGCGGTAGCGGTGGCAGCAGCATGGACAAAGACTGCGAAATGAAGCGCACCACCCTGGATA
GCCCTCTGGGCAAGCTGGAACTGTCTGGGTGCGAACAGGGCCTGCACCGTATCATCTTCCTGGGCAAAGG
AACATCTGCCGCCGACGCCGTGGAAGTGCCTGCCCCAGCCGCCGTGCTGGGCGGACCAGAGCCACTGATG
CAGGCCACCGCCTGGCTCAACGCCTACTTTCACCAGCCTGAGGCCATCGAGGAGTTCCCTGTGCCAGCCC
TGCACCACCCAGTGTTCCAGCAGGAGAGCTTTACCCGCCAGGTGCTGTGGAAACTGCTGAAAGTGGTGAA
GTTCGGAGAGGTCATCAGCTACAGCCACCTGGCCGCCCTGGCCGGCAATCCCGCCGCCACCGCCGCCGTG
AAAACCGCCCTGAGCGGAAATCCCGTGCCCATTCTGATCCCCTGCCACCGGGTGGTGCAGGGCGACCTGG
ACGTGGGGGGCTACGAGGGCGGGCTCGCCGTGAAAGAGTGGCTGCTGGCCCACGAGGGTCACAGACTGGG
CAAGCCTGGGCTGGGTTGAGCGGCCGCGACTCTAGATCATAATCAGCCATACCACATTTGTAGAGGTTTT
ACTTGCTTTAAAAAACCTCCCACACCTCCCCCTGAACCTGAAACATAAAATGAATGCAATTGTTGTTGTT
AACTTGTTTATTGCAGCTTATAATGGTTACAAATAAAGCAATAGCATCACAAATTTCACAAATAAAGCAT
TTTTTTCACTGCATTCTAGTTGTGGTTTGTCCAAACTCATCAATGTATCTTAAGGCGTAAATTGTAAGCG
TTAATATTTTGTTAAAATTCGCGTTAAATTTTTGTTAAATCAGCTCATTTTTTAACCAATAGGCCGAAAT
CGGCAAAATCCCTTATAAATCAAAAGAATAGACCGAGATAGGGT
[37 nt withheld, positions 3265-3301]
AAAGAACGTGGACTCCAACGTCAAAGG
[49 nt withheld, positions 3329-3377]
T
[91 nt withheld, positions 3379-3469]
G
[124 nt withheld, positions 3471-3594]
CAGGTGGCACTTTTCGGGGAAATGTGCGCGGAACCCCTATTTGTTTATTTTTCTAAATACATTCAAATAT
GTATCCGCTCATGAGACAATAACCCTGATAAATGCTTCAATAATATTGAAAAAGGAAGAGTCCTGAGGCG
GAAAGAACCAGCTGTGGAATGTGTGTCAGTTAGGGTGTGGAAAGTCCCCAGGCTCCCCAGCAGGCAGAAG
TATGCAAAGCATGCATCTCAATTAGTCAGCAACCAGGTGTGGAAAGTCCCCAGGCTCCCCAGCAGGCAGA
AGTATGCAAAGCATGCATCTCAATTAGTCAGCAACCATAGTCCCGCCCCTAACTCCGCCCATCCCGCCCC
TAACTCCGCCCAGTTCCGCCCATTCTCCGCCCCATGGCTGACTAATTTTTTTTATTTATGCAGAGGCCGA
GGCCGCCTCGGCCTCTGAGCTATTCCAGAAGTAGTGAGGAGGCTTTTTTGGAGGCCTAGGCTTTTGCAAA
GATCGATCAAGAGACAGGATGAGGATCGTTTCGCATGATTGAACAAGATGGATTGCACGCAGGTTCTCCG
GCCGCTTGGGTGGAGAGGCTATTCGGCTATGACTGGGCACAACAGACAATCGGCTGCTCTGATGCCGCCG
TGTTCCGGCTGTCAGCGCAGGGGCGCCCGGTTCTTTTTGTCAAGACCGACCTGTCCGGTGCCCTGAATGA
ACTGCAAGACGAGGCAGCGCGGCTATCGTGGCTGGCCACGACGGGCGTTCCTTGCGCAGCTGTGCTCGAC
GTTGTCACTGAAGCGGGAAGGGACTGGCTGCTATTGGGCGAAGTGCCGGGGCAGGATCTCCTGTCATCTC
ACCTTGCTCCTGCCGAGAAAGTATCCATCATGGCTGATGCAATGCGGCGGCTGCATACGCTTGATCCGGC
TACCTGCCCATTCGACCACCAAGCGAAACATCGCATCGAGCGAGCACGTACTCGGATGGAAGCCGGTCTT
GTCGATCAGGATGATCTGGACGAAGAGCATCAGGGGCTCGCGCCAGCCGAACTGTTCGCCAGGCTCAAGG
CGAGCATGCCCGACGGCGAGGATCTCGTCGTGACCCATGGCGATGCCTGCTTGCCGAATATCATGGTGGA
AAATGGCCGCTTTTCTGGATTCATCGACTGTGGCCGGCTGGGTGTGGCGGACCGCTATCAGGACATAGCG
TTGGCTACCCGTGATATTGCTGAAGAGCTTGGCGGCGAATGGGCTGACCGCTTCCTCGTGCTTTACGGTA
TCGCCGCTCCCGATTCGCAGCGCATCGCCTTCTATCGCCTTCTTGACGAGTTCTTCTGAGCGGGACTCTG
GGGTTCGAAATGACCGACCAAGCGACGCCCAACCTGCCATCACGAGATTTCGATTCCACCGCCGCCTTCT
ATGAAAGGTTGGGCTTCGGAATCGTTTTCCGGGACGCCGGCTGGATGATCCTCCAGCGCGGGGATCTCAT
GCTGGAGTTCTTCGCCCACCCTAGGGGGAGGCTAACTGAAACACGGAAGGAGACAATACCGGAAGGAACC
CGCGCTATGACGGCAATAAAAAGACAGAATAAAACGCACGGTGTTGGGTCGTTTGTTCATAAACGCGGGG
TTCGGTCCCAGGGCTGGCACTCTGTCGATACCCCACCGAGACCCCATTGGGGCCAATACGCCCGCGTTTC
TTCCTTTTCCCCACCCCACCCCCCAAGTTCGGGTGAAGGCCCAGGGCTCGCAGCCAACGTCGGGGCGGCA
GGCCCTGCCATAGCCTCAGGTTACTCATATATACTTTAGATTGATTTAAAACTTCATTTTTAATTTAAAA
GGATCTAGGTGAAGATCCTTTTTGATAATCTCATGACCAAAATCCCTTAACGTGAGTTTTCGTTCCACTG
AGCGTCAGACCCCGTAGAAAAGATCAAAGGATCTTCTTGAGATCCTTTTTTTCTGCGCGTAATCTGCTGC
TTGCAAACAAAAAAACCACCGCTACCAGCGGTGGTTTGTTTGCCGGATCAAGAGCTACCAACTCTTTTTC
CGAAGGTAACTGGCTTCAGCAGAGCGCAGATACCAAATACTGTTCTTCTAGTGTAGCCGTAGTTAGGCCA
CCACTTCAAGAACTCTGTAGCACCGCCTACATACCTCGCTCTGCTAATCCTGTTACCAGTGGCTGCTGCC
AGTGGCGATAAGTCGTGTCTTACCGGGTTGGACTCAAGACGATAGTTACCGGATAAGGCGCAGCGGTCGG
GCTGAACGGGGGGTTCGTGCACACAGCCCAGCTTGGAGCGAACGACCTACACCGAACTGAGATACCTACA
GCGTGAGCTATGAGAAAGCGCCACGCTTCCCGAAGGGAGAAAGGCGGACAGGTATCCGGTAAGCGGCAGG
GTCGGAACAGGAGAGCGCACGAGGGAGCTTCCAGGGGGAAACGCCTGGTATCTTTATAGTCCTGTCGGGT
TTCGCCACCTCTGACTTGAGCGTCGATTTTTGTGATGCTCGTCAGGGGGGCGGAGCCTATGGAAAAACGC
CAGCAACGCGGCCTTTTTACGGTTCCTGGCCTTTTGCTGGCCTTTTGCTCACATGTTCTTTCCTGCGTTA
TCCCCTGATTCTGTGGATAACCGTATTACCGCCATGCAT
